Addgene plasmid #65053: pluc-miR148a-148aT
Purpose: Reporter plasmid to detect miR148/152 family expression
Depositing lab: Cristina Fillat. Depositing organization: Institut d'Investigacions Biomèdiques August Pi i Sunyer (IDIBAPS). Publication: miR-148a- and miR-216a-regulated oncolytic adenoviruses targeting pancreatic tumors attenuate tissue damage without perturbation of miRNA activity. Bofill-De Ros X, Gironella M, Fillat C. Mol Ther. 2014 Sep;22(9):1665-77. doi: 10.1038/mt.2014.98. Epub 2014 Jun 4. PubMed 24895996.
Backbone
  Vector backbone: pGL4.13
  Backbone manufacturer: Promega
  Backbone size w/o insert (bp): 4637
  Vector type: Mammalian Expression, Luciferase
Growth in bacteria
  Bacterial resistance: Ampicillin, 100 μg/mL
  Growth temperature: 37°C
  Growth strain: DH5alpha
  Copy number: High Copy
Gene/Insert
  Gene/Insert name: Engineered target sites miR-148a-3p
  Species: H. sapiens (human), M. musculus (mouse)
  Insert size (bp): 240
  Entrez Gene: MIR148A (a.k.a. MIRN148, MIRN148A, hsa-mir-148, mir-148a)
  Promoter: SV40
  Cloning method: Restriction Enzyme; 5′ cloning site XbaI (to EcoRI) (destroyed during cloning); 3′ cloning site XbaI (not destroyed)
  Sequencing primers: 5′ SV40pro-F; 3′ EBV-rev
Terms and licenses: Academic/Nonprofit Terms; Industry Terms: Not Available to Industry
How to cite: pluc-miR148a-148aT was a gift from Cristina Fillat (Addgene plasmid # 65053 ; http://n2t.net/addgene:65053 ; RRID:Addgene_65053)
