[The description below was written by a language model from this plasmid's Addgene catalogue record and pLannotate feature annotations shown in this document.]
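Description:
pluc-miR148a-148aT is a mammalian luciferase reporter plasmid built on the Promega pGL4.13 backbone and designed to report the activity of the miR-148/152 microRNA family. It is maintained in E. coli as a high-copy plasmid through a ColE1/pUC-type origin of replication and is selected with ampicillin via the β-lactamase (AmpR) gene. The full depositor sequence is 4,877 nt, consistent with a 4,637 bp backbone plus the 240 bp insert.

The reporter cassette consists of the SV40 enhancer and early promoter driving the synthetic luc2 version of firefly luciferase, terminated by the SV40 polyadenylation signal. The insert is a set of engineered target sites for miR-148a-3p (relevant to human and mouse), cloned at the XbaI site. The feature table does not annotate these sites, but the unannotated gap between the end of the luciferase coding sequence and the SV40 poly(A) signal fits their placement in the 3′ untranslated region of the transcript. The number of target-site copies is not stated. In this arrangement, cells expressing miR-148a or related family members repress the luciferase mRNA through the target sites, so reduced luminescence indicates miRNA activity.

A synthetic poly(A) signal and an RNA polymerase II transcriptional pause site lie upstream of the promoter, standard pGL4 elements that limit read-through transcription from the backbone and so reduce background signal. The short large T antigen and TcR matches are probably backbone remnants with no functional role. The associated work concerns miRNA-regulated oncolytic adenoviruses for pancreatic tumours, where such a reporter can measure endogenous miRNA activity in cells.
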