Features (pLannotate 1.2.2; 10 found; start..end, strand, type, name):
    106..463     +  promoter       SV40 promoter: SV40 enhancer and early promoter
    499..2151    +  CDS            luciferase: firefly luciferase synthetic luc2 version of the luciferase gene
   2431..2552    -  polyA_signal   SV40 poly(A) signal: SV40 polyadenylation signal
   2575..2643    -  CDS            large T antigen (fragment): large T antigen from SV40 (simian virus 40)
   2659..2791    +  CDS            TcR (fragment): tetracycline efflux protein; tet; confers resistance to tetracycline
   2971..3559    -  rep_origin     ori: high-copy-number ColE1/pMB1/pBR322/pUC origin of replication
   3759..4619    -  CDS            AmpR: β-lactamase confers resistance to ampicillin, carbenicillin, and related antibiotics
   4620..4661    -  promoter       AmpR promoter (fragment): bla
   4724..4772    +  polyA_signal   poly(A) signal: synthetic polyadenylation signal
   4786..4877    +  misc_feature   pause site: RNA polymerase II transcriptional pause signal from the human α2 globin gene
>Addgene plasmid #65053 | pluc-miR148a-148aT | depositor full sequence | sequence record 114733 | pluc-miR148a-148aT sequence 4877 bps
GGCCTAACTGGCCGGTACCTGAGCTCGCTAGCCTCGAGGATATCAGATCTGCGCAGCACCATGGCCTGAA
ATAACCTCTGAAAGAGGAACTTGGTTAGGTACCTTCTGAGGCGGAAAGAACCAGCTGTGGAATGTGTGTC
AGTTAGGGTGTGGAAAGTCCCCAGGCTCCCCAGCAGGCAGAAGTATGCAAAGCATGCATCTCAATTAGTC
AGCAACCAGGTGTGGAAAGTCCCCAGGCTCCCCAGCAGGCAGAAGTATGCAAAGCATGCATCTCAATTAG
TCAGCAACCATAGTCCCGCCCCTAACTCCGCCCATCCCGCCCCTAACTCCGCCCAGTTCCGCCCATTCTC
CGCCCCATGGCTGACTAATTTTTTTTATTTATGCAGAGGCCGAGGCCGCCTCGGCCTCTGAGCTATTCCA
GAAGTAGTGAGGAGGCTTTTTTGGAGGCCTAGGCTTTTGCAAAAAGCTTGGCAATCCGGTACTGTTGGTA
AAGCCACCATGGAAGATGCCAAAAACATTAAGAAGGGCCCAGCGCCATTCTACCCACTCGAAGACGGGAC
CGCCGGCGAGCAGCTGCACAAAGCCATGAAGCGCTACGCCCTGGTGCCCGGCACCATCGCCTTTACCGAC
GCACATATCGAGGTGGACATTACCTACGCCGAGTACTTCGAGATGAGCGTTCGGCTGGCAGAAGCTATGA
AGCGCTATGGGCTGAATACAAACCATCGGATCGTGGTGTGCAGCGAGAATAGCTTGCAGTTCTTCATGCC
CGTGTTGGGTGCCCTGTTCATCGGTGTGGCTGTGGCCCCAGCTAACGACATCTACAACGAGCGCGAGCTG
CTGAACAGCATGGGCATCAGCCAGCCCACCGTCGTATTCGTGAGCAAGAAAGGGCTGCAAAAGATCCTCA
ACGTGCAAAAGAAGCTACCGATCATACAAAAGATCATCATCATGGATAGCAAGACCGACTACCAGGGCTT
CCAAAGCATGTACACCTTCGTGACTTCCCATTTGCCACCCGGCTTCAACGAGTACGACTTCGTGCCCGAG
AGCTTCGACCGGGACAAAACCATCGCCCTGATCATGAACAGTAGTGGCAGTACCGGATTGCCCAAGGGCG
TAGCCCTACCGCACCGCACCGCTTGTGTCCGATTCAGTCATGCCCGCGACCCCATCTTCGGCAACCAGAT
CATCCCCGACACCGCTATCCTCAGCGTGGTGCCATTTCACCACGGCTTCGGCATGTTCACCACGCTGGGC
TACTTGATCTGCGGCTTTCGGGTCGTGCTCATGTACCGCTTCGAGGAGGAGCTATTCTTGCGCAGCTTGC
AAGACTATAAGATTCAATCTGCCCTGCTGGTGCCCACACTATTTAGCTTCTTCGCTAAGAGCACTCTCAT
CGACAAGTACGACCTAAGCAACTTGCACGAGATCGCCAGCGGCGGGGCGCCGCTCAGCAAGGAGGTAGGT
GAGGCCGTGGCCAAACGCTTCCACCTACCAGGCATCCGCCAGGGCTACGGCCTGACAGAAACAACCAGCG
CCATTCTGATCACCCCCGAAGGGGACGACAAGCCTGGCGCAGTAGGCAAGGTGGTGCCCTTCTTCGAGGC
TAAGGTGGTGGACTTGGACACCGGTAAGACACTGGGTGTGAACCAGCGCGGCGAGCTGTGCGTCCGTGGC
CCCATGATCATGAGCGGCTACGTTAACAACCCCGAGGCTACAAACGCTCTCATCGACAAGGACGGCTGGC
TGCACAGCGGCGACATCGCCTACTGGGACGAGGACGAGCACTTCTTCATCGTGGACCGGCTGAAGAGCCT
GATCAAATACAAGGGCTACCAGGTAGCCCCAGCCGAACTGGAGAGCATCCTGCTGCAACACCCCAACATC
TTCGACGCCGGGGTCGCCGGCCTGCCCGACGACGATGCCGGCGAGCTGCCCGCCGCAGTCGTCGTGCTGG
AACACGGTAAAACCATGACCGAGAAGGAGATCGTGGACTATGTGGCCAGCCAGGTTACAACCGCCAAGAA
GCTGCGCGGTGGTGTTGTGTTCGTGGACGAGGTGCCTAAAGGACTGACCGGCAAGTTGGACGCCCGCAAG
ATCCGCGAGATTCTCATTAAGGCCAAGAAGGGCGGCAAGATCGCCGTGTAAGAATTCAAGAGTTAACACA
AAGTTCTGTAGTGCACTGAATGCACAAAGTTCTGTAGTGCACTGATGCAACAAAGTTCTGTAGTGCACTG
AGCATACAAAGTTCTGTAGTGCACTGAGATAACACTAGAGATAACTCACAGTTGCCAGCTGAGATTAATG
CTCACAGTTGCCAGCTGAGATTATGCATCACAGTTGCCAGCTGAGATTAGCATTCACAGTTGCCAGCTGA
GATTAGTTAACTCTAGAGTCGGGGCGGCCGGCCGCTTCGAGCAGACATGATAAGATACATTGATGAGTTT
GGACAAACCACAACTAGAATGCAGTGAAAAAAATGCTTTATTTGTGAAATTTGTGATGCTATTGCTTTAT
TTGTAACCATTATAAGCTGCAATAAACAAGTTAACAACAACAATTGCATTCATTTTATGTTTCAGGTTCA
GGGGGAGGTGTGGGAGGTTTTTTAAAGCAAGTAAAACCTCTACAAATGTGGTAAAATCGATAAGGATCCG
TCGACCGATGCCCTTGAGAGCCTTCAACCCAGTCAGCTCCTTCCGGTGGGCGCGGGGCATGACTATCGTC
GCCGCACTTATGACTGTCTTCTTTATCATGCAACTCGTAGGACAGGTGCCGGCAGCGCTCTTCCGCTTCC
TCGCTCACTGACTCGCTGCGCTCGGTCGTTCGGCTGCGGCGAGCGGTATCAGCTCACTCAAAGGCGGTAA
TACGGTTATCCACAGAATCAGGGGATAACGCAGGAAAGAACATGTGAGCAAAAGGCCAGCAAAAGGCCAG
GAACCGTAAAAAGGCCGCGTTGCTGGCGTTTTTCCATAGGCTCCGCCCCCCTGACGAGCATCACAAAAAT
CGACGCTCAAGTCAGAGGTGGCGAAACCCGACAGGACTATAAAGATACCAGGCGTTTCCCCCTGGAAGCT
CCCTCGTGCGCTCTCCTGTTCCGACCCTGCCGCTTACCGGATACCTGTCCGCCTTTCTCCCTTCGGGAAG
CGTGGCGCTTTCTCATAGCTCACGCTGTAGGTATCTCAGTTCGGTGTAGGTCGTTCGCTCCAAGCTGGGC
TGTGTGCACGAACCCCCCGTTCAGCCCGACCGCTGCGCCTTATCCGGTAACTATCGTCTTGAGTCCAACC
CGGTAAGACACGACTTATCGCCACTGGCAGCAGCCACTGGTAACAGGATTAGCAGAGCGAGGTATGTAGG
CGGTGCTACAGAGTTCTTGAAGTGGTGGCCTAACTACGGCTACACTAGAAGAACAGTATTTGGTATCTGC
GCTCTGCTGAAGCCAGTTACCTTCGGAAAAAGAGTTGGTAGCTCTTGATCCGGCAAACAAACCACCGCTG
GTAGCGGTGGTTTTTTTGTTTGCAAGCAGCAGATTACGCGCAGAAAAAAAGGATCTCAAGAAGATCCTTT
GATCTTTTCTACGGGGTCTGACGCTCAGTGGAACGAAAACTCACGTTAAGGGATTTTGGTCATGAGATTA
TCAAAAAGGATCTTCACCTAGATCCTTTTAAATTAAAAATGAAGTTTTAAATCAATCTAAAGTATATATG
AGTAAACTTGGTCTGACAGCGGCCGCAAATGCTAAACCACTGCAGTGGTTACCAGTGCTTGATCAGTGAG
GCACCGATCTCAGCGATCTGCCTATTTCGTTCGTCCATAGTGGCCTGACTCCCCGTCGTGTAGATCACTA
CGATTCGTGAGGGCTTACCATCAGGCCCCAGCGCAGCAATGATGCCGCGAGAGCCGCGTTCACCGGCCCC
CGATTTGTCAGCAATGAACCAGCCAGCAGGGAGGGCCGAGCGAAGAAGTGGTCCTGCTACTTTGTCCGCC
TCCATCCAGTCTATGAGCTGCTGTCGTGATGCTAGAGTAAGAAGTTCGCCAGTGAGTAGTTTCCGAAGAG
TTGTGGCCATTGCTACTGGCATCGTGGTATCACGCTCGTCGTTCGGTATGGCTTCGTTCAACTCTGGTTC
CCAGCGGTCAAGCCGGGTCACATGATCACCCATATTATGAAGAAATGCAGTCAGCTCCTTAGGGCCTCCG
ATCGTTGTCAGAAGTAAGTTGGCCGCGGTGTTGTCGCTCATGGTAATGGCAGCACTACACAATTCTCTTA
CCGTCATGCCATCCGTAAGATGCTTTTCCGTGACCGGCGAGTACTCAACCAAGTCGTTTTGTGAGTAGTG
TATACGGCGACCAAGCTGCTCTTGCCCGGCGTCTATACGGGACAACACCGCGCCACATAGCAGTACTTTG
AAAGTGCTCATCATCGGGAATCGTTCTTCGGGGCGGAAAGACTCAAGGATCTTGCCGCTATTGAGATCCA
GTTCGATATAGCCCACTCTTGCACCCAGTTGATCTTCAGCATCTTTTACTTTCACCAGCGTTTCGGGGTG
TGCAAAAACAGGCAAGCAAAATGCCGCAAAGAAGGGAATGAGTGCGACACGAAAATGTTGGATGCTCATA
CTCGTCCTTTTTCAATATTATTGAAGCATTTATCAGGGTTACTAGTACGTCTCTCAAGGATAAGTAAGTA
ATATTAAGGTACGGGAGGTATTGGACAGGCCGCAATAAAATATCTTTATTTTCATTACATCTGTGTGTTG
GTTTTTTGTGTGAATCGATAGTACTAACATACGCTCTCCATCAAAACAAAACGAAACAAAACAAACTAGC
AAAATAGGCTGTCCCCAGTGCAAGTGCAGGTGCCAGAACATTTCTCT
