>Addgene plasmid #65053 | pluc-miR148a-148aT | addgene partial sequence | sequence record 114731 | SV40pro-F2 5'-CCCCATGGCTGACTAATTTTT-3'
TGAGCTATTCCAGAAGTAGTGAGGAGGCTTTTTTGGAGGCCTAGGCTTTTGCAAAAAGCTTGGCAATCCG
GTACTGTTGGTAAAGCCACCATGGAAGATGCCAAAAACATTAAGAAGGGCCCAGCGCCATTCTACCCACT
CGAAGACGGGACCGCCGGCGAGCAGCTGCACAAAGCCATGAAGCGCTACGCCCTGGTGCCCGGCACCATC
GCCTTTACCGACGCACATATCGAGGTGGACATTACCTACGCCGAGTACTTCGAGATGAGCGTTCGGCTGG
CAGAAGCTATGAAGCGCTATGGGCTGAATACAAACCATCGGATCGTGGTGTGCAGCGAGAATAGCTTGCA
GTTCTTCATGCCCGTGTTGGGTGCCCTGTTCATCGGTGTGGCTGTGGCCCCAGCTAACGACATCTACAAC
GAGCGCGAGCTGCTGAACAGCATGGGCATCAGCCAGCCCACCGTCGTATTCGTGAGCAAGAAAGGGCTGC
AAAAGATCCTCAACGTGCAAAAGAAGCTACCGATCATACAAAAGATCATCATCATGGATAGCAAGACCGA
CTACCAGGGCTTCCAAAGCATGTACACCTTCGTGACTTCCCATTTGCCACCCGGCTTCAACGAGTACGAC
TTCGTGCCCGAGAGCTTCGACCGGGACAAAACCATCGCCCTGATCATGAACAGTAGTGGCAGTACCGGAT
TGCCCAAGGGCGTAGCCCTACCGCACCGCACCGCTTGTGTCCGATTCAGTCATGCCCGCGACCCCATCTT
CGGCAACCAGATCATCCCCGACACCGCTATCCTCAGCGTGGTGCCATTTCACCACGGCTT
