>Addgene plasmid #65053 | pluc-miR148a-148aT | addgene partial sequence | sequence record 114732 | EBV-rev 5'-GTGGTTTGTCCAAACTCATC-3'
CCGGCCGCCCCGACTCTAGAGTTAACTAATCTCAGCTGGCAACTGTGAATGCTAATCTCAGCTGGCAACT
GTGATGCATAATCTCAGCTGGCAACTGTGAGCATTAATCTCAGCTGGCAACTGTGAGTTATCTCTAGTGT
TATCTCAGTGCACTACAGAACTTTGTATGCTCAGTGCACTACAGAACTTTGTTGCATCAGTGCACTACAG
AACTTTGTGCATTCAGTGCACTACAGAACTTTGTGTTAACTCTTGAATTCTTACACGGCGATCTTGCCGC
CCTTCTTGGCCTTAATGAGAATCTCGCGGATCTTGCGGGCGTCCAACTTGCCGGTCAGTCCTTTAGGCAC
CTCGTCCACGAACACAACACCACCGCGCAGCTTCTTGGCGGTTGTAACCTGGCTGGCCACATAGTCCACG
ATCTCCTTCTCGGTCATGGTTTTACCGTGTTCCAGCACGACGACTGCGGCGGGCAGCTCGCCGGCATCGT
CGTCGGGCAGGCCGGCGACCCCGGCGTCGAAGATGTTGGGGTGTTGCAGCAGGATGCTCTCCAGTTCGGC
TGGGGCTACCTGGTAGCCCTTGTATTTGATCAGGCTCTTCAGCCGGTCCACGATGAAGAAGTGCTCGTCC
TCGTCCCAGTAGGCGATGTCGCCGCTGTGCAGCCAGCCGTCCTTGTCGATGAGAGCGTTTGTAGCCTCGG
GGTTGTTAACGTAGCCGCTCATGATCATGGGGCCACGGACGCACAGCTCGCCGCGCTGGTTCACACCCAG
TGTCTTACCGGTGTCCAAGTCCACCACCTTAGCCTCGAAGAAGGGCACCACCTTGCCCTACT
